>Addgene plasmid #212956 | TALED_Right-ND6-1397C-AD | addgene full sequence | sequence record 422671 | Addgene NGS Result
GACGGATCGGGAGATCTCCCGATCCCCTATGGTGCACTCTCAGTACAATCTGCTCTGATGCCGCATAGTT
AAGCCAGTATCTGCTCCCTGCTTGTGTGTTGGAGGTCGCTGAGTAGTGCGCGAGCAAAATTTAAGCTACA
ACAAGGCAAGGCTTGACCGACAATTGCATGAAGAATCTGCTTAGGGTTAGGCGTTTTGCGCTGCTTCGCG
ATGTACGGGCCAGATATACGCGTTGACATTGATTATTGACTAGTTATTAATAGTAATCAATTACGGGGTC
ATTAGTTCATAGCCCATATATGGAGTTCCGCGTTACATAACTTACGGTAAATGGCCCGCCTGGCTGACCG
CCCAACGACCCCCGCCCATTGACGTCAATAATGACGTATGTTCCCATAGTAACGCCAATAGGGACTTTCC
ATTGACGTCAATGGGTGGACTATTTACGGTAAACTGCCCACTTGGCAGTACATCAAGTGTATCATATGCC
AAGTACGCCCCCTATTGACGTCAATGACGGTAAATGGCCCGCCTGGCATTATGCCCAGTACATGACCTTA
TGGGACTTTCCTACTTGGCAGTACATCTACGTATTAGTCATCGCTATTACCATGGTGATGCGGTTTTGGC
AGTACATCAATGGGCGTGGATAGCGGTTTGACTCACGGGGATTTCCAAGTCTCCACCCCATTGACGTCAA
TGGGAGTTTGTTTTGGCACCAAAATCAACGGGACTTTCCAAAATGTCGTAACAACTCCGCCCCATTGACG
CAAATGGGCGGTAGGCGTGTACGGTGGGAGGTCTATATAAGCAGAGCTCTCTGGCTAACTAGAGAACCCA
CTGCTTACTGGCTTATCGAAATTAATACGACTCACTATAGGGAGATGGCCTCTGTCTTGACACCACTCCT
GCTCAGGGGCCTGACTGGATCAGCTAGGCGGCTCCCCGTTCCTCGCGCAAAAATACACAGCCTGGACTAT
AAGGACCATGACGGTGATTACAAAGATCACGACATAGATTATAAGGATGATGATGATAAGGGGATCCGAA
TTCAAGATCTACGCACGCTCGGCTACAGCCAGCAGCAACAGGAGAAGATCAAACCGAAGGTTCGTTCGAC
AGTGGCGCAGCACCACGAGGCACTGGTCGGCCATGGGTTTACACACGCGCACATCGTTGCGCTCAGCCAA
CACCCGGCAGCGTTAGGGACCGTCGCTGTCAAGTATCAGGACATGATCGCAGCGTTGCCAGAGGCGACAC
ACGAAGCGATCGTTGGCGTCGGCAAACAGTGGTCCGGCGCACGCGCTCTGGAGGCCTTGCTCACGGTGGC
GGGAGAGTTGAGAGGTCCACCGTTACAGTTGGACACAGGCCAACTTCTCAAGATTGCAAAACGTGGCGGC
GTGACCGCAGTGGAGGCAGTGCATGCATGGCGCAATGCACTGACGGGTGCCCCCCTGAACTTGACCCCTG
AGCAAGTGGTTGCCATTGCCAGTAATATCGGCGGCAAGCAGGCTTTGGAAACTGTTCAGAGATTGCTGCC
CGTTCTTTGCCAAGCACATGGCTTGACACCCGATCAAGTTGTTGCTATCGCTAGCCATGATGGAGGGAAA
CAAGCCCTTGAGACTGTGCAACGGCTGCTTCCAGTGTTGTGCCAAGCTCATGGACTTACTCCCGATCAGG
TCGTGGCTATTGCATCAAATGGTGGTGGCAAACAAGCACTGGAAACCGTTCAAAGGTTGCTTCCTGTTCT
GTGTCAGGACCACGGGTTGACACCTGATCAGGTGGTCGCAATCGCCAGCAACATTGGAGGAAAGCAGGCT
CTTGAAACAGTGCAGCGCCTGCTTCCCGTGTTGTGCCAGGATCATGGCCTTACTCCTGATCAAGTTGTTG
CAATCGCCTCACATGACGGCGGGAAGCAAGCTTTGGAGACTGTTCAAAGACTCCTCCCTGTCCTGTGCCA
AGACCATGGGCTCACACCCGCACAGGTGGTGGCTATTGCTTCCAACATAGGAGGGAAACAAGCCCTTGAA
ACAGTCCAAAGATTGCTCCCTGTCCTTTGCCAGGCTCACGGCTTGACACCAGCTCAGGTCGTCGCTATTG
CAAGTAACAACGGAGGCAAACAGGCCTTGGAGACAGTCCAAAGACTCCTCCCAGTTCTTTGCCAGGCCCA
CGGTCTTACTCCCGATCAAGTGGTGGCAATCGCTTCCCATGATGGTGGAAAGCAGGCCTTGGAAACTGTG
CAGAGGCTGCTCCCCGTTTTGTGCCAAGACCACGGATTGACCCCTGCACAGGTGGTTGCTATCGCTTCCA
ATAATGGAGGGAAGCAAGCACTTGAGACAGTGCAGCGCTTGCTGCCTGTTCTGTGTCAAGCTCACGGTTT
GACCCCTGAACAAGTCGTGGCTATTGCTAGTAACATCGGTGGTAAACAGGCTCTTGAGACAGTTCAAAGA
TTGCTGCCAGTGTTGTGTCAGGCTCACGGTTTGACTCCAGCTCAAGTTGTTGCAATCGCCAGTAACGGTG
GGGGGAAGCAGGCACTCGAAACCGTGCAACGGCTTCTCCCCGTTCTGTGCCAGGCACACGGACTGACACC
AGCCCAAGTTGTCGCCATCGCTTCAAATAACGGGGGTAAACAAGCTCTCGAGACAGTGCAACGCTTGTTG
CCTGTGCTTTGCCAAGATCATGGGTTGACTCCAGATCAGGTCGTCGCAATCGCTAGCAATAACGGAGGCA
AACAAGCCCTGGAAACTGTCCAGCGCTTGCTCCCTGTTCTTTGCCAAGCCCATGGACTGACCCCCGCACA
AGTTGTCGCTATTGCATCACACGATGGAGGTAAACAGGCATTGGAAACAGTGCAAAGATTGCTTCCCGTT
CTGTGTCAAGATCATGGCTTGACACCCGACCAGGTTGTGGCCATCGCAAGCAATGGTGGTGGTAAGCAAG
CTCTCGAGACAGTTCAAAGGCTGCTGCCAGTTTTGTGCCAGGCTCATGGATTGACCCCTGAGCAAGTGGT
TGCCATTGCCAGTAATATCGGCGGCAAGCAGGCTTTGGAAACTGTTCAGAGATTGCTGCCCGTTCTTTGC
CAAGCACATGGCCTTACTCCCGATCAGGTCGTGGCTATTGCATCAAATGGTGGTGGCAAACAAGCACTGG
AAACCGTTCAAAGGTTGCTTCCTGTTCTGTGTCAGGACCACGGTCTGACTCCGGAACAGGTGGTGGCGAT
TGCAAGCAACGGCGGCGGCAAACAGGCTCTAGAGAGCATTGTTGCCCAGCTCTCCAGACCTGATCCGGCG
CTAGCCGCGTTGACAAATGATCATCTTGTTGCTCTTGCTTGTCTTGGCGGACGACCTGCCCTGGATGCTG
TGAAAAAGGGGTTGCTAGTCGGCAGTGCCATACCTGTGAAGCGGGGAGCAACAGGGGAGACAAAGGTGTT
CACAGGCAACTCTAACAGTCCAAAGAGCCCCACCAAAGGCGGGTGTTCAGGAAGCGAAACTCCTGGTACC
TCAGAGTCCGCTACTCCCGAATCCTCTGAGGTGGAGTTTTCCCACGAGTACTGGATGAGACATGCCCTGA
CCCTGGCCAAGAGGGCACGGGATGAGAGGGAGGTGCCTGTGGGAGCCGTGCTGGTGCTGAACAATAGAGT
GATCGGCGAGGGCTGGAACAGAGCCATCGGCCTGCACGACCCAACAGCCCATGCCGAAATTATGGCCCTG
AGACAGGGCGGCCTGGTCATGCAGAACTACAGACTGATTGACGCCACCCTGTACGTGACATTCGAGCCTT
GCGTGATGTGCGCCGGCGCCATGATCCACTCTAGGATCGGCCGCGTGGTGTTTGGCGTGAGGAACTCAAA
AAGAGGCGCCGCAGGCTCCCTGATGAACGTGCTGAACTACCCCGGCATGAATCACCGCGTCGAAATTACC
GAGGGAATCCTGGCAGATGAATGTGCCGCCCTGCTGTGCGATTTCTATCGGATGCCTAGACAGGTGTTCA
ATGCTCAGAAGAAGGCCCAGAGCTCCATCAACTAGTCAGGGCCCTATTCTATAGGTGTCACCTAAATGCT
AGAGCTCGCTGATCAGCCTCGACTGTGCCTTCTAGTTGCCAGCCATCTGTTGTTTGCCCCTCCCCCGTGC
CTTCCTTGACCCTGGAAGGTGCCACTCCCACTGTCCTTTCCTAATAAAATGAGGAAATTGCATCGCATTG
TCTGAGTAGGTGTCATTCTATTCTGGGGGGTGGGGTGGGGCAGGACAGCAAGGGGGAGGATTGGGAAGAC
AATAGCAGGCATGCTGGGGATGCGGTGGGCTCTATGGCTTCTGAGGCGGAAAGAACCAGCTGGGGCTCTA
GGGGGTATCCCCACGCTGCAGTGAGCGGGACTCTGGGGTTCGAAATGACCGACCAAGCGACGCCCAACCT
GCCATCACGAGATTTCGATTCCACCGCCGCCTTCTATGAAAGGTTGGGCTTCGGAATCGTTTTCCGGGAC
GCCGGCTGGATGATCCTCCAGCGCGGGGATCTCATGCTGGAGTTCTTCGCCCACCCCAACTTGTTTATTG
CAGCTTATAATGGTTACAAATAAAGCAATAGCATCACAAATTTCACAAATAAAGCATTTTTTTCACTGCA
TTCTAGTTGTGGTTTGTCCAAACTCATCAATGTATCTTATCATGTCTGTATACCGTCGACCTCTAGCTAG
AGCTTGGCGTAATCATGGTCATAGCTGTTTCCTGTGTGAAATTGTTATCCGCTCACAATTCCACACAACA
TACGAGCCGGAAGCATAAAGTGTAAAGCCTGGGGTGCCTAATGAGTGAGCTAACTCACATTAATTGCGTT
GCGCTCACTGCCCGCTTTCCAGTCGGGAAACCTGTCGTGCCAGCTGCATTAATGAATCGGCCAACGCGCG
GGGAGAGGCGGTTTGCGTATTGGGCGCTCTTCCGCTTCCTCGCTCACTGACTCGCTGCGCTCGGTCGTTC
GGCTGCGGCGAGCGGTATCAGCTCACTCAAAGGCGGTAATACGGTTATCCACAGAATCAGGGGATAACGC
AGGAAAGAACATGTGAGCAAAAGGCCAGCAAAAGGCCAGGAACCGTAAAAAGGCCGCGTTGCTGGCGTTT
TTCCATAGGCTCCGCCCCCCTGACGAGCATCACAAAAATCGACGCTCAAGTCAGAGGTGGCGAAACCCGA
CAGGACTATAAAGATACCAGGCGTTTCCCCCTGGAAGCTCCCTCGTGCGCTCTCCTGTTCCGACCCTGCC
GCTTACCGGATACCTGTCCGCCTTTCTCCCTTCGGGAAGCGTGGCGCTTTCTCATAGCTCACGCTGTAGG
TATCTCAGTTCGGTGTAGGTCGTTCGCTCCAAGCTGGGCTGTGTGCACGAACCCCCCGTTCAGCCCGACC
GCTGCGCCTTATCCGGTAACTATCGTCTTGAGTCCAACCCGGTAAGACACGACTTATCGCCACTGGCAGC
AGCCACTGGTAACAGGATTAGCAGAGCGAGGTATGTAGGCGGTGCTACAGAGTTCTTGAAGTGGTGGCCT
AACTACGGCTACACTAGAAGAACAGTATTTGGTATCTGCGCTCTGCTGAAGCCAGTTACCTTCGGAAAAA
GAGTTGGTAGCTCTTGATCCGGCAAACAAACCACCGCTGGTAGCGGTGGTTTTTTTGTTTGCAAGCAGCA
GATTACGCGCAGAAAAAAAGGATCTCAAGAAGATCCTTTGATCTTTTCTACGGGGTCTGACGCTCAGTGG
AACGAAAACTCACGTTAAGGGATTTTGGTCATGAGATTATCAAAAAGGATCTTCACCTAGATCCTTTTAA
ATTAAAAATGAAGTTTTAAATCAATCTAAAGTATATATGAGTAAACTTGGTCTGACAGTTACCAATGCTT
AATCAGTGAGGCACCTATCTCAGCGATCTGTCTATTTCGTTCATCCATAGTTGCCTGACTCCCCGTCGTG
TAGATAACTACGATACGGGAGGGCTTACCATCTGGCCCCAGTGCTGCAATGATACCGCGAGATCCACGCT
CACCGGCTCCAGATTTATCAGCAATAAACCAGCCAGCCGGAAGGGCCGAGCGCAGAAGTGGTCCTGCAAC
TTTATCCGCCTCCATCCAGTCTATTAATTGTTGCCGGGAAGCTAGAGTAAGTAGTTCGCCAGTTAATAGT
TTGCGCAACGTTGTTGCCATTGCTACAGGCATCGTGGTGTCACGCTCGTCGTTTGGTATGGCTTCATTCA
GCTCCGGTTCCCAACGATCAAGGCGAGTTACATGATCCCCCATGTTGTGCAAAAAAGCGGTTAGCTCCTT
CGGTCCTCCGATCGTTGTCAGAAGTAAGTTGGCCGCAGTGTTATCACTCATGGTTATGGCAGCACTGCAT
AATTCTCTTACTGTCATGCCATCCGTAAGATGCTTTTCTGTGACTGGTGAGTACTCAACCAAGTCATTCT
GAGAATAGTGTATGCGGCGACCGAGTTGCTCTTGCCCGGCGTCAATACGGGATAATACCGCGCCACATAG
CAGAACTTTAAAAGTGCTCATCATTGGAAAACGTTCTTCGGGGCGAAAACTCTCAAGGATCTTACCGCTG
TTGAGATCCAGTTCGATGTAACCCACTCGTGCACCCAACTGATCTTCAGCATCTTTTACTTTCACCAGCG
TTTCTGGGTGAGCAAAAACAGGAAGGCAAAATGCCGCAAAAAAGGGAATAAGGGCGACACGGAAATGTTG
AATACTCATACTCTTCCTTTTTCAATATTATTGAAGCATTTATCAGGGTTATTGTCTCATGAGCGGATAC
ATATTTGAATGTATTTAGAAAAATAAACAAATAGGGGTTCCGCGCACATTTCCCCGAAAAGTGCCACCTG
ACGTC
Features (pLannotate 1.2.2; 21 found; start..end, strand, type, name):
     28..80      -  misc_feature   bom (fragment): basis of mobility region from pBR322
    235..614     +  enhancer       CMV enhancer: human cytomegalovirus immediate early enhancer
    615..818     +  promoter       CMV promoter: human cytomegalovirus (CMV) immediate early promoter
    814..847     +  LTR            5' LTR (truncated) (fragment): truncated 5' long terminal repeat (LTR) from HIV-1
    863..881     +  promoter       T7 promoter: promoter for bacteriophage T7 RNA polymerase
    891..974     +  CDS            COX8A (fragment): COX8A_HUMAN - Also known as COX8, COX8L. Experimental evidence at protein level: Swiss-Prot protein existence level 1. Component of the cytochrome c oxidase, the last enzyme in the mitochondrial electron transport chain which drives oxidative phosphorylation. The respiratory chain contains 3 multisubunit complexes succinate dehydrogenase (complex II, CII), ubiquinol- cytochrome c oxidoreductase (cytochrome b-c1 complex, complex III, CIII) and cytochrome c oxidase (complex IV, CIV), that cooperate to transfer electrons derived from NADH and succinate to molecular oxygen, creating an electrochem
   1017..1041    +  CDS            2xFLAG (fragment): two tandem FLAG® epitope tags
   1056..1562    +  CDS            avrXa10 (fragment): AVX10_XANOO - Experimental evidence at protein level: Swiss-Prot protein existence level 1. Avirulence protein. Induces the hypersensitive response (HR)in rice plants carrying the resistance gene Xa10. Activity depends on the presence of the core repeat domains; replacement with repeat domains from other proteins (AvrBs3 of X.euvesicatoria (AC P14727) or AvrXa7 of this organism) does not elicit the HR. Probably acts as a transcription factor in its host plant (rice) to induce plant resistance or disease. From Xanthomonas oryzae pv. oryzae.
   3255..3374    +  CDS            avrBs3 (fragment): AVRB3_XANEU - Experimental evidence at protein level: Swiss-Prot protein existence level 1. Avirulence protein. Acts as a transcription factor in C.annuum plants. In susceptible plants lacking the Bs3 resistance gene induces expression of a number of genes, including genes homologous to a family of auxin-induced genes, alpha-expansin genes, pectate lyase, anthocyanidin glucoside rhamnosyl transferase and at least one transcription factor, UPA20. Their expression leads to plant hypertrophy in mesophyll cells, probably mainly mediated by UPA20 (PubMed:17962565). In resistant plants induces the h
   3525..4016    +  CDS            tadA: TADA_ECOLI - Also known as yfhC. Experimental evidence at protein level: Swiss-Prot protein existence level 1. Catalyzes the deamination of adenosine to inosine at the wobble position 34 of tRNA(Arg2). Essential for cell viability. From Escherichia coli (strain K12).
   4083..4307    +  polyA_signal   bGH poly(A) signal: bovine growth hormone polyadenylation signal
   4311..4332    +  promoter       SV40 promoter (fragment): SV40 enhancer and early promoter
   4385..4543    +  CDS            ble (fragment): BLE_KLEPN - Experimental evidence at protein level: Swiss-Prot protein existence level 1. Binding protein with a strong affinity to the bleomycin family of antibiotics. Binds to CL990; an antimitotic-antibiotic compound. From Klebsiella pneumoniae.
   4538..4659    +  polyA_signal   SV40 poly(A) signal: SV40 polyadenylation signal
   4732..4748    -  protein_bind   lac operator: The lac repressor binds to the lac operator to inhibit transcription in E. coli. This inhibition can be relieved by adding lactose or isopropyl-β-D-thiogalactopyranoside (IPTG). lac repressor encoded by lacI
   4756..4786    -  promoter       lac promoter: promoter for the E. coli lac operon
   4801..4822    -  protein_bind   CAP binding site: CAP binding activates transcription in the presence of cAMP. E. coli catabolite activator protein
   4835..4927    -  CDS            lacI (fragment): lac repressor; lacI; The lac repressor binds to the lac operator to inhibit transcription in E. coli. This inhibition can be relieved by adding lactose or isopropyl-β-D-thiogalactopyranoside (IPTG).
   5110..5698    -  rep_origin     ori: high-copy-number ColE1/pMB1/pBR322/pUC origin of replication
   5869..6729    -  CDS            AmpR: β-lactamase; bla; confers resistance to ampicillin, carbenicillin, and related antibiotics
   6730..6834    -  promoter       AmpR promoter: bla
