[The description below was written by a language model from this plasmid's Addgene catalogue record and pLannotate feature annotations shown in this document.]
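Description:
TALED_Right-ND6-1397C-AD is a mammalian expression plasmid of about 6.9 kb built on a pCMV backbone. It encodes the right-hand arm of a TALE-linked deaminase (TALED) pair designed for adenine base editing in mitochondrial DNA. It is maintained in E. coli at high copy through a ColE1/pUC-type origin and selected with ampicillin via the β-lactamase gene. The backbone also carries remnants with no evident function here: lac promoter/operator sequences, a lacI fragment, a bom fragment, and short pieces of an SV40 promoter and a ble gene ahead of an SV40 poly(A) signal. Because that cassette is present only as fragments, no functional mammalian selection marker is apparent.

The synthetic 3.1 kb insert is transcribed from the CMV immediate-early enhancer and promoter and terminated by the bGH polyadenylation signal. A T7 promoter lies just upstream of the coding region. The open reading frame begins with a COX8A-derived segment, consistent with a mitochondrial targeting sequence that directs import into the matrix, followed by a FLAG epitope for detection. Next comes a TALE DNA-binding module, annotated through its Xanthomonas avrXa10- and avrBs3-like flanking regions. The unannotated stretch between these presumably holds the repeat array, which by the construct name is directed to the mitochondrial ND6 gene. At the C-terminus is a TadA-derived adenosine deaminase, the "AD" of the name. "1397C" suggests a C-terminal split-DddA half at residue 1397 lying between the TALE and TadA, but the feature table does not annotate such a part. The construct would be expected to be co-transfected with a matching left-arm plasmid to install A-to-G edits at the ND6 target, although the record names no partner.
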