Addgene plasmid #212956: TALED_Right-ND6-1397C-AD
Purpose: Expresses TALED_Right-ND6-1397C-AD in mammalian cells
Depositing lab: Jin-Soo Kim. Depositing organization: Seoul National University. Publication: Engineering TALE-linked deaminases to facilitate precision adenine base editing in mitochondrial DNA. Cho SI, Lim K, Hong S, Lee J, Kim A, Lim CJ, Ryou S, Lee JM, Mok YG, Chung E, Kim S, Han S, Cho SM, Kim J, Kim EK, Nam KH, Oh Y, Choi M, An TH, Oh KJ, Lee S, Lee H, Kim JS. Cell. 2024 Jan 4;187(1):95-109.e26. doi: 10.1016/j.cell.2023.11.035. PubMed 38181745.
Backbone
  Vector backbone: pCMV
  Backbone size w/o insert (bp): 3726
  Total vector size (bp): 6864
  Vector type: Mammalian Expression
Growth in bacteria
  Bacterial resistance: Ampicillin, 100 μg/mL
  Growth temperature: 37°C
  Growth strain: DH5alpha
  Copy number: High Copy
Gene/Insert
  Gene/Insert name: TALED_Right-ND6-1397C-AD
  Species: Synthetic
  Insert size (bp): 3138
  Cloning method: Gibson Cloning
  Sequencing primers: 5′ CGCAAATGGGCGGTAGGCGTG; 3′ TAGAAGGCACAGTCGAGG
Terms and licenses: Academic/Nonprofit Terms; Industry Terms: Not Available to Industry
How to cite: TALED_Right-ND6-1397C-AD was a gift from Jin-Soo Kim (Addgene plasmid # 212956 ; http://n2t.net/addgene:212956 ; RRID:Addgene_212956)
